Addgene plasmid #61365: pcDNA3.3-Nm-dCas9-p300 Core
Purpose: encodes N. meningiditis dCas9 with c-terminal fusion of human p300 HAT core (aa 1048-1664) driven by CMV promoter
Depositing lab: Charles Gersbach. Depositing organization: Duke University. Publication: Epigenome editing by a CRISPR-Cas9-based acetyltransferase activates genes from promoters and enhancers. Hilton IB, D'Ippolito AM, Vockley CM, Thakore PI, Crawford GE, Reddy TE, Gersbach CA. Nat Biotechnol. 2015 May;33(5):510-7. doi: 10.1038/nbt.3199. Epub 2015 Apr 6. PubMed 25849900.
Backbone
  Vector backbone: pcDNA3.3
  Backbone manufacturer: Invitrogen; Life Technologies
  Total vector size (bp): 10579
  Vector type: Mammalian Expression, CRISPR, Synthetic Biology
  Selectable markers: Neomycin (select with G418)
Growth in bacteria
  Bacterial resistance: Ampicillin, 100 μg/mL
  Growth temperature: 37°C
  Growth strain: Stbl3
  Copy number: Unknown
Gene/Insert
  Gene/Insert name: Nm-dCas9-p300 Core
  Species: H. sapiens (human), Synthetic; Neisseria meningiditis
  Insert size (bp): 5175
  Mutation: D16A, D587A, H588A, N611A in Nm Cas9
  GenBank ID: WP_002235162.1 NP_001420.2
  Entrez Gene: EP300 (a.k.a. KAT3B, MKHK2, RSTS2, p300)
  Promoter: CMV
  Tag / fusion protein: NLS (C terminal on insert); HA tag (C terminal on insert)
  Cloning method: Gibson Cloning
  Sequencing primers: 5′ CMV F; 3′ TK-pA R
Terms and licenses: Academic/Nonprofit Terms; Industry Terms: Not Available to Industry
How to cite: pcDNA3.3-Nm-dCas9-p300 Core was a gift from Charles Gersbach (Addgene plasmid # 61365 ; http://n2t.net/addgene:61365 ; RRID:Addgene_61365)
