[The description below was written by a language model from this plasmid's Addgene catalogue record and pLannotate feature annotations shown in this document.]
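Description:
pcDNA3.3-Nm-dCas9-p300 Core is a 10,579 bp mammalian expression plasmid built on the pcDNA3.3 backbone for CRISPR-based epigenome editing. It is propagated in E. coli through a high-copy ColE1/pUC-type origin with ampicillin selection provided by the β-lactamase gene. It also carries an f1 phage origin. For selection in mammalian cells, an SV40 enhancer/early promoter drives the neomycin phosphotransferase gene, terminated by an SV40 poly(A) signal, which allows G418 selection of stable transfectants. The short lac promoter/operator, lacI, ble, bGH poly(A) and bom fragments in the annotation appear to be backbone remnants rather than functional parts of the design.

The payload is a single fusion open reading frame of about 5.2 kb, transcribed from the human cytomegalovirus immediate early enhancer and promoter and terminated by the HSV thymidine kinase poly(A) signal. It joins Neisseria meningitidis Cas9, made catalytically dead by the D16A, D587A, H588A and N611A mutations, to the histone acetyltransferase core of human p300 (EP300, residues 1048–1664) at its C terminus. The catalogue entry also lists a nuclear localization signal and an HA epitope tag at the C-terminal end of the insert, although these were not picked up as separate features in the annotation.

The dead Cas9 still binds DNA under guide RNA direction but cannot cut it, so it serves to deliver the acetyltransferase domain to chosen genomic sites. No guide RNA cassette is annotated on this plasmid, so a compatible N. meningitidis guide would have to be supplied separately. According to the associated publication, such fusions are used to activate genes from targeted promoters and enhancers. The N. meningitidis Cas9 is a different ortholog from the commonly used S. pyogenes protein.
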