Features (pLannotate 1.2.2; 19 found; start..end, strand, type, name):
      1..380     +  enhancer       CMV enhancer: human cytomegalovirus immediate early enhancer
    381..584     +  promoter       CMV promoter: human cytomegalovirus (CMV) immediate early promoter
    699..3944    +  CDS            NmdCas9: catalytically dead mutant of the Cas9 endonuclease from the Neisseria meningitidis Type II CRISPR/Cas system RNA-guided DNA-binding protein that lacks endonuclease activity due to the mutations D16A, D587A, H588A, and N611A
   3996..5846    +  CDS            p300 core: catalytic histone acetyltransferase core of the human E1A-associated protein p300 (Delvecchio et al., 2013); EP300
   5960..6008    +  polyA_signal   HSV TK poly(A) signal: herpes simplex virus thymidine kinase polyadenylation signal (Cole and Stacy, 1985)
   6099..6115    -  polyA_signal   bGH poly(A) signal (fragment): bovine growth hormone polyadenylation signal
   6210..6638    +  rep_origin     f1 ori (sequence partly withheld): f1 bacteriophage origin of replication; arrow indicates direction of (+) strand synthesis
   6652..6981    +  promoter       SV40 promoter: SV40 enhancer and early promoter
   7048..7839    +  CDS            neo: KKA2_KLEPN - Also known as kan, nptII. Experimental evidence at protein level: Swiss-Prot protein existence level 1. Resistance to kanamycin, neomycin, paromomycin, ribostamycin, butirosin and gentamicin B. From Klebsiella pneumoniae.
   7865..8023    +  CDS            ble (fragment): BLE_KLEPN - Experimental evidence at protein level: Swiss-Prot protein existence level 1. Binding protein with a strong affinity to the bleomycin family of antibiotics. Binds to CL990; an antimitotic-antibiotic compound. From Klebsiella pneumoniae.
   8018..8139    +  polyA_signal   SV40 poly(A) signal: SV40 polyadenylation signal
   8212..8228    -  protein_bind   lac operator: The lac repressor binds to the lac operator to inhibit transcription in E. coli. This inhibition can be relieved by adding lactose or isopropyl-β-D-thiogalactopyranoside (IPTG). lac repressor encoded by lacI
   8236..8266    -  promoter       lac promoter: promoter for the E. coli lac operon
   8281..8302    -  protein_bind   CAP binding site: CAP binding activates transcription in the presence of cAMP. E. coli catabolite activator protein
   8315..8407    -  CDS            lacI (fragment): lac repressor; lacI; The lac repressor binds to the lac operator to inhibit transcription in E. coli. This inhibition can be relieved by adding lactose or isopropyl-β-D-thiogalactopyranoside (IPTG).
   8590..9178    -  rep_origin     ori: high-copy-number ColE1/pMB1/pBR322/pUC origin of replication
   9349..10209   -  CDS            AmpR: β-lactamase; bla; confers resistance to ampicillin, carbenicillin, and related antibiotics
  10210..10314   -  promoter       AmpR promoter: bla
  10373..10425   -  misc_feature   bom (fragment): basis of mobility region from pBR322
>Addgene plasmid #61365 | pcDNA3.3-Nm-dCas9-p300 Core | addgene full sequence | sequence record 244292 | Addgene NGS Result
GACATTGATTATTGACTAGTTATTAATAGTAATCAATTACGGGGTCATTAGTTCATAGCCCATATATGGA
GTTCCGCGTTACATAACTTACGGTAAATGGCCCGCCTGGCTGACCGCCCAACGACCCCCGCCCATTGACG
TCAATAATGACGTATGTTCCCATAGTAACGCCAATAGGGACTTTCCATTGACGTCAATGGGTGGAGTATT
TACGGTAAACTGCCCACTTGGCAGTACATCAAGTGTATCATATGCCAAGTACGCCCCCTATTGACGTCAA
TGACGGTAAATGGCCCGCCTGGCATTATGCCCAGTACATGACCTTATGGGACTTTCCTACTTGACAGTAC
ATCTACGTATTAGTCATCGCTATTACCATGGTGATGCGGTTTTGGCAGTACATCAATGGGCGTGGATAGC
GGTTTGACTCACGGGGATTTCCAAGTCTCCACCCCATTGACGTCAATGGGAGTTTGTTTTGGCACCAAAA
TCAACGGGACTTTCCAAAATGTCGTAACAACTCCGCCCCATTGACGCAAATGGGCGGTAGGCGTGTACGG
TGGGAGGTCTATATAAGCAGAGCTCGTTTAGTGAACCGTCAGATCGCCTGGAGACGCCATCCACGCTGTT
TTGACCTCCATAGAAGACACCGGGACCGATCCAGCCTCCGGACTCTAGAGGATCGAACCCTTGCCACCAT
GGCCGCCTTCAAGCCCAACCCCATCAACTACATCCTGGGCCTGGCCATCGGCATCGCCAGCGTGGGCTGG
GCCATGGTGGAGATCGACGAGGACGAGAACCCCATCTGCCTGATCGACCTGGGTGTGCGCGTGTTCGAGC
GCGCTGAGGTGCCCAAGACTGGTGACAGTCTGGCTATGGCTCGCCGGCTTGCTCGCTCTGTTCGGCGCCT
TACTCGCCGGCGCGCTCACCGCCTTCTGCGCGCTCGCCGCCTGCTGAAGCGCGAGGGTGTGCTGCAGGCT
GCCGACTTCGACGAGAACGGCCTGATCAAGAGCCTGCCCAACACTCCTTGGCAGCTGCGCGCTGCCGCTC
TGGACCGCAAGCTGACTCCTCTGGAGTGGAGCGCCGTGCTGCTGCACCTGATCAAGCACCGCGGCTACCT
GAGCCAGCGCAAGAACGAGGGCGAGACCGCCGACAAGGAGCTGGGTGCTCTGCTGAAGGGCGTGGCCGAC
AACGCCCACGCCCTGCAGACTGGTGACTTCCGCACTCCTGCTGAGCTGGCCCTGAACAAGTTCGAGAAGG
AGAGCGGCCACATCCGCAACCAGCGCGGCGACTACAGCCACACCTTCAGCCGCAAGGACCTGCAGGCCGA
GCTGATCCTGCTGTTCGAGAAGCAGAAGGAGTTCGGCAACCCCCACGTGAGCGGCGGCCTGAAGGAGGGC
ATCGAGACCCTGCTGATGACCCAGCGCCCCGCCCTGAGCGGCGACGCCGTGCAGAAGATGCTGGGCCACT
GCACCTTCGAGCCAGCCGAGCCCAAGGCCGCCAAGAACACCTACACCGCCGAGCGCTTCATCTGGCTGAC
CAAGCTGAACAACCTGCGCATCCTGGAGCAGGGCAGCGAGCGCCCCCTGACCGACACCGAGCGCGCCACC
CTGATGGACGAGCCCTACCGCAAGAGCAAGCTGACCTACGCCCAGGCCCGCAAGCTGCTGGGTCTGGAGG
ACACCGCCTTCTTCAAGGGCCTGCGCTACGGCAAGGACAACGCCGAGGCCAGCACCCTGATGGAGATGAA
GGCCTACCACGCCATCAGCCGCGCCCTGGAGAAGGAGGGCCTGAAGGACAAGAAGAGTCCTCTGAACCTG
AGCCCCGAGCTGCAGGACGAGATCGGCACCGCCTTCAGCCTGTTCAAGACCGACGAGGACATCACCGGCC
GCCTGAAGGACCGCATCCAGCCCGAGATCCTGGAGGCCCTGCTGAAGCACATCAGCTTCGACAAGTTCGT
GCAGATCAGCCTGAAGGCCCTGCGCCGCATCGTGCCCCTGATGGAGCAGGGCAAGCGCTACGACGAGGCC
TGCGCCGAGATCTACGGCGACCACTACGGCAAGAAGAACACCGAGGAGAAGATCTACCTGCCTCCTATCC
CCGCCGACGAGATCCGCAACCCCGTGGTGCTGCGCGCCCTGAGCCAGGCCCGCAAGGTGATCAACGGCGT
GGTGCGCCGCTACGGCAGCCCCGCCCGCATCCACATCGAGACCGCCCGCGAGGTGGGCAAGAGCTTCAAG
GACCGCAAGGAGATCGAGAAGCGCCAGGAGGAGAACCGCAAGGACCGCGAGAAGGCCGCCGCCAAGTTCC
GCGAGTACTTCCCCAACTTCGTGGGCGAGCCCAAGAGCAAGGACATCCTGAAGCTGCGCCTGTACGAGCA
GCAGCACGGCAAGTGCCTGTACAGCGGCAAGGAGATCAACCTGGGCCGCCTGAACGAGAAGGGCTACGTG
GAGATCGCCGCTGCCCTGCCCTTCAGCCGCACCTGGGACGACAGCTTCAACAACAAGGTGCTGGTGCTGG
GCAGCGAGGCTCAGAACAAGGGCAACCAGACCCCCTACGAGTACTTCAACGGCAAGGACAACAGCCGCGA
GTGGCAGGAGTTCAAGGCCCGCGTGGAGACCAGCCGCTTCCCCCGCAGCAAGAAGCAGCGCATCCTGCTG
CAGAAGTTCGACGAGGACGGCTTCAAGGAGCGCAACCTGAACGACACCCGCTACGTGAACCGCTTCCTGT
GCCAGTTCGTGGCCGACCGCATGCGCCTGACCGGCAAGGGCAAGAAGCGCGTGTTCGCCAGCAACGGCCA
GATCACCAACCTGCTGCGCGGCTTCTGGGGCCTGCGCAAGGTGCGCGCCGAGAACGACCGCCACCACGCC
CTGGACGCCGTGGTGGTGGCCTGCAGCACCGTGGCCATGCAGCAGAAGATCACCCGCTTCGTGCGCTACA
AGGAGATGAACGCCTTCGACGGTAAAACCATCGACAAGGAGACCGGCGAGGTGCTGCACCAGAAGACCCA
CTTCCCCCAGCCCTGGGAGTTCTTCGCCCAGGAGGTGATGATCCGCGTGTTCGGCAAGCCCGACGGCAAG
CCCGAGTTCGAGGAGGCCGACACCCCCGAGAAGCTGCGCACCCTGCTGGCCGAGAAGCTGAGCAGCCGCC
CTGAGGCCGTGCACGAGTACGTGACTCCTCTGTTCGTGAGCCGCGCCCCCAACCGCAAGATGAGCGGTCA
GGGTCACATGGAGACCGTGAAGAGCGCCAAGCGCCTGGACGAGGGCGTGAGCGTGCTGCGCGTGCCCCTG
ACCCAGCTGAAGCTGAAGGACCTGGAGAAGATGGTGAACCGCGAGCGCGAGCCCAAGCTGTACGAGGCCC
TGAAGGCCCGCCTGGAGGCCCACAAGGACGACCCCGCCAAGGCCTTCGCCGAGCCCTTCTACAAGTACGA
CAAGGCCGGCAACCGCACCCAGCAGGTGAAGGCCGTGCGCGTGGAGCAGGTGCAGAAGACCGGCGTGTGG
GTGCGCAACCACAACGGCATCGCCGACAACGCCACCATGGTGCGCGTGGACGTGTTCGAGAAGGGCGACA
AGTACTACCTGGTGCCCATCTACAGCTGGCAGGTGGCCAAGGGCATCCTGCCCGACCGCGCCGTGGTGCA
GGGCAAGGACGAGGAGGACTGGCAGCTGATCGACGACAGCTTCAACTTCAAGTTCAGCCTGCACCCCAAC
GACCTGGTGGAGGTGATCACCAAGAAGGCCCGCATGTTCGGCTACTTCGCCAGCTGCCACCGCGGCACCG
GCAACATCAACATCCGCATCCACGACCTGGACCACAAGATCGGCAAGAACGGCATCCTGGAGGGCATCGG
CGTGAAGACCGCCCTGAGCTTCCAGAAGTACCAGATCGACGAGCTGGGCAAGGAGATCCGCCCCTGCCGC
CTGAAGAAGCGCCCTCCTGTGCGCAGCAGGGCTGACCCCAAGAAGAAGAGGAAGGTGGAGGCCAGCGGGC
GCGCCATTTTCAAACCAGAAGAACTACGACAGGCACTGATGCCAACTTTGGAGGCACTTTACCGTCAGGA
TCCAGAATCCCTTCCCTTTCGTCAACCTGTGGACCCTCAGCTTTTAGGAATCCCTGATTACTTTGATATT
GTGAAGAGCCCCATGGATCTTTCTACCATTAAGAGGAAGTTAGACACTGGACAGTATCAGGAGCCCTGGC
AGTATGTCGATGATATTTGGCTTATGTTCAATAATGCCTGGTTATATAACCGGAAAACATCACGGGTATA
CAAATACTGCTCCAAGCTCTCTGAGGTCTTTGAACAAGAAATTGACCCAGTGATGCAAAGCCTTGGATAC
TGTTGTGGCAGAAAGTTGGAGTTCTCTCCACAGACACTGTGTTGCTACGGCAAACAGTTGTGCACAATAC
CTCGTGATGCCACTTATTACAGTTACCAGAACAGGTATCATTTCTGTGAGAAGTGTTTCAATGAGATCCA
AGGGGAGAGCGTTTCTTTGGGGGATGACCCTTCCCAGCCTCAAACTACAATAAATAAAGAACAATTTTCC
AAGAGAAAAAATGACACACTGGATCCTGAACTGTTTGTTGAATGTACAGAGTGCGGAAGAAAGATGCATC
AGATCTGTGTCCTTCACCATGAGATCATCTGGCCTGCTGGATTCGTCTGTGATGGCTGTTTAAAGAAAAG
TGCACGAACTAGGAAAGAAAATAAGTTTTCTGCTAAAAGGTTGCCATCTACCAGACTTGGCACCTTTCTA
GAGAATCGTGTGAATGACTTTCTGAGGCGACAGAATCACCCTGAGTCAGGAGAGGTCACTGTTAGAGTAG
TTCATGCTTCTGACAAAACCGTGGAAGTAAAACCAGGCATGAAAGCAAGGTTTGTGGACAGTGGAGAGAT
GGCAGAATCCTTTCCATACCGAACCAAAGCCCTCTTTGCCTTTGAAGAAATTGATGGTGTTGACCTGTGC
TTCTTTGGCATGCATGTTCAAGAGTATGGCTCTGACTGCCCTCCACCCAACCAGAGGAGAGTATACATAT
CTTACCTCGATAGTGTTCATTTCTTCCGTCCTAAATGCTTGAGGACTGCAGTCTATCATGAAATCCTAAT
TGGATATTTAGAATATGTCAAGAAATTAGGTTACACAACAGGGCATATTTGGGCATGTCCACCAAGTGAG
GGAGATGATTATATCTTCCATTGCCATCCTCCTGACCAGAAGATACCCAAGCCCAAGCGACTGCAGGAAT
GGTACAAAAAAATGCTTGACAAGGCTGTATCAGAGCGTATTGTCCATGACTACAAGGATATTTTTAAACA
AGCTACTGAAGATAGATTAACAAGTGCAAAGGAATTGCCTTATTTCGAGGGTGATTTCTGGCCCAATGTT
CTGGAAGAAAGCATTAAGGAACTGGAACAGGAGGAAGAAGAGAGAAAACGAGAGGAAAACACCAGCAATG
AAAGCACAGATGTGACCAAGGGAGACAGCAAAAATGCTAAAAAGAAGAATAATAAGAAAACCAGCAAAAA
TAAGAGCAGCCTGAGTAGGGGCAACAAGAAGAAACCCGGGATGCCCAATGTATCTAACGACCTCTCACAG
AAACTATATGCCACCATGGAGAAGCATAAAGAGGTCTTCTTTGTGATCCGCCTCATTGCTGGCCCTGCTG
CCAACTCCCTGCCTCCCATTGTTGATCCTGATCCTCTCATCCCCTGCGATCTGATGGATGGTCGGGATGC
GTTTCTCACGCTGGCAAGGGACAAGCACCTGGAGTTCTCTTCACTCCGAAGAGCCCAGTGGTCCACCATG
TGCATGCTGGTGGAGCTGCACACGCAGAGCCAGGACTACCCGTACGACGTTCCGGACTACGCTTCTTGAA
CCGGTTAGTAATGAGTTTAAACGGGGGAGGCTAACTGAAACACGGAAGGAGACAATACCGGAAGGAACCC
GCGCTATGACGGCAATAAAAAGACAGAATAAAACGCACGGGTGTTGGGTCGTTTGTTCATAAACGCGGGG
TTCGGTCCCAGGGCTGGCACTCTGTCGATACCCCACCGAGACCCCATTGGGGCCAATACGCCCGCGTTTC
TTCCTTTTCCCCACCCCACCCCCCAAGTTCGGGTGAAGGCCCAGGGCTCGCAGCCAACGTCGGGGCGGCA
GGCCCTGCCATAGCAGATCTGCGCAGCTGGGGCTCTAGGGGGTATCCCC
[124 nt withheld, positions 6210-6333]
C
[91 nt withheld, positions 6335-6425]
A
[49 nt withheld, positions 6427-6475]
CCTTTGACGTTGGAGTCCACGTTCTTT
[37 nt withheld, positions 6503-6539]
ACCCTATCTCGGTCTATTCTTTTGATTTATAAGGGATTTTGCCGATTTCGGCCTATTGGTTAAAAAATGA
GCTGATTTAACAAAAATTTAACGCGAATTAATTCTGTGGAATGTGTGTCAGTTAGGGTGTGGAAAGTCCC
CAGGCTCCCCAGCAGGCAGAAGTATGCAAAGCATGCATCTCAATTAGTCAGCAACCAGGTGTGGAAAGTC
CCCAGGCTCCCCAGCAGGCAGAAGTATGCAAAGCATGCATCTCAATTAGTCAGCAACCATAGTCCCGCCC
CTAACTCCGCCCATCCCGCCCCTAACTCCGCCCAGTTCCGCCCATTCTCCGCCCCATGGCTGACTAATTT
TTTTTATTTATGCAGAGGCCGAGGCCGCCTCTGCCTCTGAGCTATTCCAGAAGTAGTGAGGAGGCTTTTT
TGGAGGCCTAGGCTTTTGCAAAAAGCTCCCGGGAGCTTGTATATCCATTTTCGGATCTGATCAAGAGACA
GGATGAGGATCGTTTCGCATGATTGAACAAGATGGATTGCACGCAGGTTCTCCGGCCGCTTGGGTGGAGA
GGCTATTCGGCTATGACTGGGCACAACAGACAATCGGCTGCTCTGATGCCGCCGTGTTCCGGCTGTCAGC
GCAGGGGCGCCCGGTTCTTTTTGTCAAGACCGACCTGTCCGGTGCCCTGAATGAACTGCAGGACGAGGCA
GCGCGGCTATCGTGGCTGGCCACGACGGGCGTTCCTTGCGCAGCTGTGCTCGACGTTGTCACTGAAGCGG
GAAGGGACTGGCTGCTATTGGGCGAAGTGCCGGGGCAGGATCTCCTGTCATCTCACCTTGCTCCTGCCGA
GAAAGTATCCATCATGGCTGATGCAATGCGGCGGCTGCATACGCTTGATCCGGCTACCTGCCCATTCGAC
CACCAAGCGAAACATCGCATCGAGCGAGCACGTACTCGGATGGAAGCCGGTCTTGTCGATCAGGATGATC
TGGACGAAGAGCATCAGGGGCTCGCGCCAGCCGAACTGTTCGCCAGGCTCAAGGCGCGCATGCCCGACGG
CGAGGATCTCGTCGTGACCCATGGCGATGCCTGCTTGCCGAATATCATGGTGGAAAATGGCCGCTTTTCT
GGATTCATCGACTGTGGCCGGCTGGGTGTGGCGGACCGCTATCAGGACATAGCGTTGGCTACCCGTGATA
TTGCTGAAGAGCTTGGCGGCGAATGGGCTGACCGCTTCCTCGTGCTTTACGGTATCGCCGCTCCCGATTC
GCAGCGCATCGCCTTCTATCGCCTTCTTGACGAGTTCTTCTGAGCGGGACTCTGGGGTTCGCGAAATGAC
CGACCAAGCGACGCCCAACCTGCCATCACGAGATTTCGATTCCACCGCCGCCTTCTATGAAAGGTTGGGC
TTCGGAATCGTTTTCCGGGACGCCGGCTGGATGATCCTCCAGCGCGGGGATCTCATGCTGGAGTTCTTCG
CCCACCCCAACTTGTTTATTGCAGCTTATAATGGTTACAAATAAAGCAATAGCATCACAAATTTCACAAA
TAAAGCATTTTTTTCACTGCATTCTAGTTGTGGTTTGTCCAAACTCATCAATGTATCTTATCATGTCTGT
ATACCGTCGACCTCTAGCTAGAGCTTGGCGTAATCATGGTCATAGCTGTTTCCTGTGTGAAATTGTTATC
CGCTCACAATTCCACACAACATACGAGCCGGAAGCATAAAGTGTAAAGCCTGGGGTGCCTAATGAGTGAG
CTAACTCACATTAATTGCGTTGCGCTCACTGCCCGCTTTCCAGTCGGGAAACCTGTCGTGCCAGCTGCAT
TAATGAATCGGCCAACGCGCGGGGAGAGGCGGTTTGCGTATTGGGCGCTCTTCCGCTTCCTCGCTCACTG
ACTCGCTGCGCTCGGTCGTTCGGCTGCGGCGAGCGGTATCAGCTCACTCAAAGGCGGTAATACGGTTATC
CACAGAATCAGGGGATAACGCAGGAAAGAACATGTGAGCAAAAGGCCAGCAAAAGGCCAGGAACCGTAAA
AAGGCCGCGTTGCTGGCGTTTTTCCATAGGCTCCGCCCCCCTGACGAGCATCACAAAAATCGACGCTCAA
GTCAGAGGTGGCGAAACCCGACAGGACTATAAAGATACCAGGCGTTTCCCCCTGGAAGCTCCCTCGTGCG
CTCTCCTGTTCCGACCCTGCCGCTTACCGGATACCTGTCCGCCTTTCTCCCTTCGGGAAGCGTGGCGCTT
TCTCATAGCTCACGCTGTAGGTATCTCAGTTCGGTGTAGGTCGTTCGCTCCAAGCTGGGCTGTGTGCACG
AACCCCCCGTTCAGCCCGACCGCTGCGCCTTATCCGGTAACTATCGTCTTGAGTCCAACCCGGTAAGACA
CGACTTATCGCCACTGGCAGCAGCCACTGGTAACAGGATTAGCAGAGCGAGGTATGTAGGCGGTGCTACA
GAGTTCTTGAAGTGGTGGCCTAACTACGGCTACACTAGAAGAACAGTATTTGGTATCTGCGCTCTGCTGA
AGCCAGTTACCTTCGGAAAAAGAGTTGGTAGCTCTTGATCCGGCAAACAAACCACCGCTGGTAGCGGTGG
TTTTTTTGTTTGCAAGCAGCAGATTACGCGCAGAAAAAAAGGATCTCAAGAAGATCCTTTGATCTTTTCT
ACGGGGTCTGACGCTCAGTGGAACGAAAACTCACGTTAAGGGATTTTGGTCATGAGATTATCAAAAAGGA
TCTTCACCTAGATCCTTTTAAATTAAAAATGAAGTTTTAAATCAATCTAAAGTATATATGAGTAAACTTG
GTCTGACAGTTACCAATGCTTAATCAGTGAGGCACCTATCTCAGCGATCTGTCTATTTCGTTCATCCATA
GTTGCCTGACTCCCCGTCGTGTAGATAACTACGATACGGGAGGGCTTACCATCTGGCCCCAGTGCTGCAA
TGATACCGCGAGACCCACGCTCACCGGCTCCAGATTTATCAGCAATAAACCAGCCAGCCGGAAGGGCCGA
GCGCAGAAGTGGTCCTGCAACTTTATCCGCCTCCATCCAGTCTATTAATTGTTGCCGGGAAGCTAGAGTA
AGTAGTTCGCCAGTTAATAGTTTGCGCAACGTTGTTGCCATTGCTACAGGCATCGTGGTGTCACGCTCGT
CGTTTGGTATGGCTTCATTCAGCTCCGGTTCCCAACGATCAAGGCGAGTTACATGATCCCCCATGTTGTG
CAAAAAAGCGGTTAGCTCCTTCGGTCCTCCGATCGTTGTCAGAAGTAAGTTGGCCGCAGTGTTATCACTC
ATGGTTATGGCAGCACTGCATAATTCTCTTACTGTCATGCCATCCGTAAGATGCTTTTCTGTGACTGGTG
AGTACTCAACCAAGTCATTCTGAGAATAGTGTATGCGGCGACCGAGTTGCTCTTGCCCGGCGTCAATACG
GGATAATACCGCGCCACATAGCAGAACTTTAAAAGTGCTCATCATTGGAAAACGTTCTTCGGGGCGAAAA
CTCTCAAGGATCTTACCGCTGTTGAGATCCAGTTCGATGTAACCCACTCGTGCACCCAACTGATCTTCAG
CATCTTTTACTTTCACCAGCGTTTCTGGGTGAGCAAAAACAGGAAGGCAAAATGCCGCAAAAAAGGGAAT
AAGGGCGACACGGAAATGTTGAATACTCATACTCTTCCTTTTTCAATATTATTGAAGCATTTATCAGGGT
TATTGTCTCATGAGCGGATACATATTTGAATGTATTTAGAAAAATAAACAAATAGGGGTTCCGCGCACAT
TTCCCCGAAAAGTGCCACCTGACGTCGACGGATCGGGAGATCTCCCGATCCCCTATGGTGCACTCTCAGT
ACAATCTGCTCTGATGCCGCATAGTTAAGCCAGTATCTGCTCCCTGCTTGTGTGTTGGAGGTCGCTGAGT
AGTGCGCGAGCAAAATTTAAGCTACAACAAGGCAAGGCTTGACCGACAATTGCATGAAGAATCTGCTTAG
GGTTAGGCGTTTTGCGCTGCTTCGCGATGTACGGGCCAGATATACGCGTT
