>Addgene plasmid #61365 | pcDNA3.3-Nm-dCas9-p300 Core | depositor partial sequence | sequence record 99801 | p300 Core Effector Fusion (aa 1048-1664 of human p300)
GGCCTTCGCCGAGCCCTTCTACAAGTACGACAAGGCCGGCAACCGCACCCAGCAGGTGAAGGCCGTGCGC
GTGGAGCAGGTGCAGAAGACCGGCGTGTGGGTGCGCAACCACAACGGCATCGCCGACAACGCCACCATGG
TGCGCGTGGACGTGTTCGAGAAGGGCGACAAGTACTACCTGGTGCCCATCTACAGCTGGCAGGTGGCCAA
GGGCATCCTGCCCGACCGCGCCGTGGTGCAGGGCAAGGACGAGGAGGACTGGCAGCTGATCGACGACAGC
TTCAACTTCAAGTTCAGCCTGCACCCCAACGACCTGGTGGAGGTGATCACCAAGAAGGCCCGCATGTTCG
GCTACTTCGCCAGCTGCCACCGCGGCACCGGCAACATCAACATCCGCATCCACGACCTGGACCACAAGAT
CGGCAAGAACGGCATCCTGGAGGGCATCGGCGTGAAGACCGCCCTGAGCTTCCAGAAGTACCAGATCGAC
GAGCTGGGCAAGGAGATCCGCCCCTGCCGCCTGAAGAAGCGCCCTCCTGTGCGCAGCAGGGCTGACCCCA
AGAAGAAGAGGAAGGTGGAGGCCAGCGGGCGCGCCATTTTCAAACCAGAAGAACTACGACAGGCACTGAT
GCCAACTTTGGAGGCACTTTACCGTCAGGATCCAGAATCCCTTCCCTTTCGTCAACCTGTGGACCCTCAG
CTTTTAGGAATCCCTGATTACTTTGATATTGTGAAGAGCCCCATGGATCTTTCTACCATTAAGAGGAAGT
TAGACACTGGACAGTATCAGGAGCCCTGGCAGTATGTCGATGATATTTGGCTTATGTTCAATAATGCCTG
GTTATATAACCGGAAAACATCACGGGTATACAAATACTGCTCCAAGCTCTCTGAGGTCTTTGAACAAGAA
ATTGACCCAGTGATGCAAAGCCTTGGATACTGTTGTGGCAGAAAGTTGGAGTTCTCTCCACAGACACTGT
GTTGCTACGGCAAACAGTTGTGCACAATACCTCGTGATGCCACTTATTACAGTTACCAGAACAGGTATCA
TTTCTGTGAGAAGTGTTTCAATGAGATCCAAGGGGAGAGCGTTTCTTTGGGGGATGACCCTTCCCAGCCT
CAAACTACAATAAATAAAGAACAATTTTCCAAGAGAAAAAATGACACACTGGATCCTGAACTGTTTGTTG
AATGTACAGAGTGCGGAAGAAAGATGCATCAGATCTGTGTCCTTCACCATGAGATCATCTGGCCTGCTGG
ATTCGTCTGTGATGGCTGTTTAAAGAAAAGTGCACGAACTAGGAAAGAAAATAAGTTTTCTGCTAAAAGG
TTGCCATCTACCAGACTTGGCACCTTTCTAGAGAATCGTGTGAATGACTTTCTGAGGCGACAGAATCACC
CTGAGTCAGGAGAGGTCACTGTTAGAGTAGTTCATGCTTCTGACAAAACCGTGGAAGTAAAACCAGGCAT
GAAAGCAAGGTTTGTGGACAGTGGAGAGATGGCAGAATCCTTTCCATACCGAACCAAAGCCCTCTTTGCC
TTTGAAGAAATTGATGGTGTTGACCTGTGCTTCTTTGGCATGCATGTTCAAGAGTATGGCTCTGACTGCC
CTCCACCCAACCAGAGGAGAGTATACATATCTTACCTCGATAGTGTTCATTTCTTCCGTCCTAAATGCTT
GAGGACTGCAGTCTATCATGAAATCCTAATTGGATATTTAGAATATGTCAAGAAATTAGGTTACACAACA
GGGCATATTTGGGCATGTCCACCAAGTGAGGGAGATGATTATATCTTCCATTGCCATCCTCCTGACCAGA
AGATACCCAAGCCCAAGCGACTGCAGGAATGGTACAAAAAAATGCTTGACAAGGCTGTATCAGAGCGTAT
TGTCCATGACTACAAGGATATTTTTAAACAAGCTACTGAAGATAGATTAACAAGTGCAAAGGAATTGCCT
TATTTCGAGGGTGATTTCTGGCCCAATGTTCTGGAAGAAAGCATTAAGGAACTGGAACAGGAGGAAGAAG
AGAGAAAACGAGAGGAAAACACCAGCAATGAAAGCACAGATGTGACCAAGGGAGACAGCAAAAATGCTAA
AAAGAAGAATAATAAGAAAACCAGCAAAAATAAGAGCAGCCTGAGTAGGGGCAACAAGAAGAAACCCGGG
ATGCCCAATGTATCTAACGACCTCTCACAGAAACTATATGCCACCATGGAGAAGCATAAAGAGGTCTTCT
TTGTGATCCGCCTCATTGCTGGCCCTGCTGCCAACTCCCTGCCTCCCATTGTTGATCCTGATCCTCTCAT
CCCCTGCGATCTGATGGATGGTCGGGATGCGTTTCTCACGCTGGCAAGGGACAAGCACCTGGAGTTCTCT
TCACTCCGAAGAGCCCAGTGGTCCACCATGTGCATGCTGGTGGAGCTGCACACGCAGAGCCAGGACTACC
CGTACGACGTTCCGGACTACGCTTCTTGAACCGGTTAGTAATGAGTTTAAACGGGGGAGGCTAACTGAAA
CACGGAAGGAGACAATACCGGAAGGAACCCGCGCTATGACGGCAATAAAAAGACAGAATAAAACGCACGG
GTGTTGGGTCGTTT
