>Addgene plasmid #61365 | pcDNA3.3-Nm-dCas9-p300 Core | addgene partial sequence | sequence record 108106 | CMV-F 5'-CGCAAATGGGCGGTAGGCGTG-3'
GTGAACCGTCAGATCGCCTGGAGACGCCATCCACGCTGTTTTGACCTCCATAGAAGACACCGGGACCGAT
CCAGCCTCCGGACTCTAGAGGATCGAACCCTTGCCACCATGGCCGCCTTCAAGCCCAACCCCATCAACTA
CATCCTGGGCCTGGCCATCGGCATCGCCAGCGTGGGCTGGGCCATGGTGGAGATCGACGAGGACGAGAAC
CCCATCTGCCTGATCGACCTGGGTGTGCGCGTGTTCGAGCGCGCTGAGGTGCCCAAGACTGGTGACAGTC
TGGCTATGGCTCGCCGGCTTGCTCGCTCTGTTCGGCGCCTTACTCGCCGGCGCGCTCACCGCCTTCTGCG
CGCTCGCCGCCTGCTGAAGCGCGAGGGTGTGCTGCAGGCTGCCGACTTCGACGAGAACGGCCTGATCAAG
AGCCTGCCCAACACTCCTTGGCAGCTGCGCGCTGCCGCTCTGGACCGCAAGCTGACTCCTCTGGAGTGGA
GCGCCGTGCTGCTGCACCTGATCAAGCACCGCGGCTACCTGAGCCAGCGCAAGAACGAGGGCGAGACCGC
CGACAAGGAGCTGGGTGCTCTGCTGAAGGGCGTGGCCGAC
