>Addgene plasmid #61365 | pcDNA3.3-Nm-dCas9-p300 Core | addgene partial sequence | sequence record 108107 | TK-pA-R 5'-ttgtctccttccgtgtttca-3'
GGTTCAAGAAGCGTAGTCCGGAACGTCGTACGGGTAGTCCTGGCTCTGCGTGTGCAGCTCCACCAGCATG
CACATGGTGGACCACTGGGCTCTTCGGAGTGAAGAGAACTCCAGGTGCTTGTCCCTTGCCAGCGTGAGAA
ACGCATCCCGACCATCCATCAGATCGCAGGGGATGAGAGGATCAGGATCAACAATGGGAGGCAGGGAGTT
GGCAGCAGGGCCAGCAATGAGGCGGATCACAAAGAAGACCTCTTTATGCTTCTCCATGGTGGCATATAGT
TTCTGTGAGAGGTCGTTAGATACATTGGGCATCCCGGGTTTCTTCTTGTTGCCCCTACTCAGGCTGCTCT
TATTTTTGCTGGTTTTCTTATTATTCTTCTTTTTAGCATTTTTGCTGTCTCCCTTGGTCACATCTGTGCT
TTCATTGCTGGTGTTTTCCTCTCGTTTTCTCTCTTCTTCCTCCTGTTCCAGTTCCTTAATGCTTTCTTCC
AGAACATTGGGCCAGAAATCACCCTCGAAATAAGGCAATTCCTTTGCACTTGTTAATCTATCTTCAGTAG
CTTGTTTAAAAATATCCTTGTAGTCATGGACAATACGCTCTGATACAGCCTTGTCAAGCATTTTTTTGTA
CCATTCCTGCAGTCGCTTGGGCTT
