>Addgene plasmid #61365 | pcDNA3.3-Nm-dCas9-p300 Core | addgene partial sequence | sequence record 109252 | NmdCas9-F 5'-gaagtaccagatcgacgagc-3'
TCCTGTGCGCAGCAGGGCTGACCCCAAGAAGAAGAGGAAGGTGGAGGCCAGCGGGCGCGCCATTTTCAAA
CCAGAAGAACTACGACAGGCACTGATGCCAACTTTGGAGGCACTTTACCGTCAGGATCCAGAATCCCTTC
CCTTTCGTCAACCTGTGGACCCTCAGCTTTTAGGAATCCCTGATTACTTTGATATTGTGAAGAGCCCCAT
GGATCTTTCTACCATTAAGAGGAAGTTAGACACTGGACAGTATCAGGAGCCCTGGCAGTATGTCGATGAT
ATTTGGCTTATGTTCAATAATGCCTGGTTATATAACCGGAAAACATCACGGGTATACAAATACTGCTCCA
AGCTCTCTGAGGTCTTTGAACAAGAAATTGACCCAGTGATGCAAAGCCTTGGATACTGTTGTGGCAGAAA
GTTGGAGTTCTCTCCACAGACACTGTGTTGCTACGGCAAACAGTTGTGCACAATACCTCGTGATGCCACT
TATTACAGTTACCAGAACAGGTATCATTTCTGTGAGAAGTGTTTCAATGAGATCCAAGGGGAGAGCGTTT
CTTTGGGGGATGACCCTTCCCAGCCTCAAACTACAATAAATAAAGAACAATTTTCCAAGAGAAAAAATGA
CACACTGGATCCTGAACTGTTTGTTGAATGTACAGAGTGCGGAAGAAAGATGCATCAGATCTGTGTCCTT
CACCATGAGATCATCTGGCCTGCTGGATTCGTCTGTGATGGCTG
